Addgene plasmid #145274: pHR-MCS-YFP-NLS
Purpose: Mammalian Expression of Nuclear YFP with N-terminal MCS and SV40 NLS
Depositing lab: Denes Hnisz. Depositing organization: Max Planck Institute for Molecular Genetics. Publication: Unblending of Transcriptional Condensates in Human Repeat Expansion Disease. Basu S, Mackowiak SD, Niskanen H, Knezevic D, Asimi V, Grosswendt S, Geertsema H, Ali S, Jerkovic I, Ewers H, Mundlos S, Meissner A, Ibrahim DM, Hnisz D. Cell. 2020 May 28;181(5):1062-1079.e30. doi: 10.1016/j.cell.2020.04.018. Epub 2020 May 7. PubMed 32386547.
Backbone
  Vector backbone: pHR
  Vector type: Mammalian Expression
Growth in bacteria
  Bacterial resistance: Ampicillin, 100 μg/mL
  Growth temperature: 37°C
  Growth strain: NEB Stable
  Copy number: High Copy
Gene/Insert
  Gene/Insert name: MCS and YFP
  Species: Other
  Cloning method: Restriction Enzyme; 5′ cloning site Unknown (unknown if destroyed)
Terms and licenses: Academic/Nonprofit Terms; Industry Terms: Not Available to Industry
How to cite: pHR-MCS-YFP-NLS was a gift from Denes Hnisz (Addgene plasmid # 145274 ; http://n2t.net/addgene:145274 ; RRID:Addgene_145274)
