[The description below was written by a language model from this plasmid's Addgene catalogue record and pLannotate feature annotations shown in this document.]
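Description:
pHR-MCS-YFP-NLS is a mammalian expression plasmid built on the pHR backbone. The catalogue lists it simply as a mammalian expression vector, but the annotated features show the architecture of an HIV-1-derived lentiviral transfer vector. It is propagated in E. coli through a high-copy ColE1/pUC-type origin and selected with ampicillin via the β-lactamase gene. The recommended recombination-deficient growth strain is consistent with the presence of repeated LTR sequences. The 9.8 kb sequence also carries backbone remnants that are not part of the payload, including fragments of tetracycline resistance, rop and bom. There is also an SV40 promoter-driven gpt cassette, annotated only as fragments, followed by the SV40 small t intron and polyadenylation signal.

The viral portion runs from a truncated 5' LTR through the Ψ packaging signal, a partial gag sequence, the Rev response element and the cPPT/CTS, and ends in a self-inactivating ΔU3 3' LTR. Between these elements, an SFFV promoter drives a yellow fluorescent protein annotated as mCitrine, followed directly by the SV40 large T antigen nuclear localization signal. A WPRE downstream enhances transcript expression. According to the stated purpose, a multiple cloning site lies N-terminal to YFP. The feature table does not annotate it, but a short unannotated gap between the promoter and the fluorescent protein coding sequence is where it would sit, and the annotated polylinker fragments lie downstream of the NLS.

This layout lets a coding sequence of interest be inserted in frame to produce a nuclear-targeted, YFP-tagged fusion protein, with the empty vector expressing nuclear YFP alone. The associated publication concerns transcriptional condensates in repeat expansion disease, which suggests use in imaging the nuclear behaviour of fusion proteins, although the record does not spell this out.
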