Features (pLannotate 1.2.2; 35 found; start..end, strand, type, name):
      1..408     +  promoter       SFFV promoter: spleen focus-forming virus long terminal repeat (LTR) promoter
    498..1214    +  CDS            mCitrine: mCitrine is a basic (constitutively fluorescent) yellow fluorescent protein published in 2001, derived from Aequorea victoria.
   1224..1244    +  CDS            SV40 NLS: nuclear localization signal of SV40 (simian virus 40) large T antigen
   1296..1326    +  misc_feature   MCS (fragment): pUC18/19 multiple cloning site
   1327..1345    +  misc_feature   MCS (fragment): pBluescript multiple cloning site
   1345..1933    +  misc_feature   WPRE: woodchuck hepatitis virus posttranscriptional regulatory element
   1934..1956    +  misc_feature   MCS (fragment): pBluescript multiple cloning site
   1973..2041    +  CDS            nef (fragment): NEF_HV1Z2 - Experimental evidence at protein level: Swiss-Prot protein existence level 1. Extracellular Nef protein targets CD4(+) T-lymphocytes for apoptosis by interacting with CXCR4 surface receptors. From Human immunodeficiency virus type 1 group M subtype D (isolate Z2/CDC-Z34) (HIV-1).
   2043..2276    +  LTR            3' LTR (ΔU3): self-inactivating 3' long terminal repeat (LTR) from HIV-1
   2301..2319    -  promoter       SP6 promoter: promoter for bacteriophage SP6 RNA polymerase
   2547..2826    +  CDS            TcR (fragment): tetracycline efflux protein; tet; confers resistance to tetracycline
   2827..2875    -  misc_feature   bom (fragment): basis of mobility region from pBR322
   2977..3012    -  CDS            rop (fragment): Rop protein, which maintains plasmids at low copy number; rop
   3107..3211    +  promoter       AmpR promoter: bla
   3212..4072    +  CDS            AmpR: β-lactamase; bla; confers resistance to ampicillin, carbenicillin, and related antibiotics
   4243..4831    +  rep_origin     ori: high-copy-number ColE1/pMB1/pBR322/pUC origin of replication
   5014..5070    +  CDS            lacI (fragment): lac repressor; lacI; The lac repressor binds to the lac operator to inhibit transcription in E. coli. This inhibition can be relieved by adding lactose or isopropyl-β-D-thiogalactopyranoside (IPTG).
   5077..5406    +  promoter       SV40 promoter: SV40 enhancer and early promoter
   5606..5725    +  CDS            gpt (fragment): XGPT_ECOLI - Also known as gpp, gxu. Experimental evidence at protein level: Swiss-Prot protein existence level 1. Purine salvage pathway enzyme that catalyzes the transfer of the ribosyl-5-phosphate group from 5-phospho-alpha-D-ribose 1- diphosphate (PRPP) to the N9 position of the 6-oxopurines guanine and xanthine to form the corresponding ribonucleotides GMP (guanosine 5'- monophosphate) and XMP (xanthosine 5'-monophosphate), with the release of PPi. To a lesser extent, also acts on hypoxanthine (PubMed:9100006, PubMed:3886014). Does not ribophosphorylate adenine (PubMed:3886014). From Esch
   5725..6060    +  CDS            gpt (fragment): XGPT_ECOLI - Also known as gpp, gxu. Experimental evidence at protein level: Swiss-Prot protein existence level 1. Purine salvage pathway enzyme that catalyzes the transfer of the ribosyl-5-phosphate group from 5-phospho-alpha-D-ribose 1- diphosphate (PRPP) to the N9 position of the 6-oxopurines guanine and xanthine to form the corresponding ribonucleotides GMP (guanosine 5'- monophosphate) and XMP (xanthosine 5'-monophosphate), with the release of PPi. To a lesser extent, also acts on hypoxanthine (PubMed:9100006, PubMed:3886014). Does not ribophosphorylate adenine (PubMed:3886014). From Esch
   6155..6460    +  CDS            frsA (fragment): FRSA_ECOLI - Also known as yafA. Experimental evidence at protein level: Swiss-Prot protein existence level 1. Catalyzes the hydrolysis of esters (PubMed:15808744). Displays esterase activity toward pNP-butyrate (PubMed:15808744). May stimulate mixed-acid fermentation by acting as a fermentation/respiration switch that down-regulates respiration and up- regulates fermentation rates (PubMed:15169777). From Escherichia coli (strain K12).
   6464..6538    +  CDS            small t antigen (fragment): SV40 (simian virus 40) small t antigen
   6540..6605    +  intron         small t intron: SV40 (simian virus 40) small t antigen intron
   6735..6755    +  CDS            SV40 NLS: nuclear localization signal of SV40 (simian virus 40) large T antigen
   7074..7157    +  CDS            large T antigen (fragment): large T antigen from SV40 (simian virus 40)
   7180..7314    +  polyA_signal   SV40 poly(A) signal: SV40 polyadenylation signal
   7481..7810    +  CDS            nef (fragment): NEF_HV1BR - Experimental evidence at protein level: Swiss-Prot protein existence level 1. Extracellular Nef protein targets CD4(+) T-lymphocytes for apoptosis by interacting with CXCR4 surface receptors (PubMed:14990729). From Human immunodeficiency virus type 1 group M subtype B (isolate BRU/LAI) (HIV-1).
   7858..8115    +  LTR            5' LTR (truncated): truncated 5' long terminal repeat (LTR) from HIV-1
   8162..8287    +  misc_feature   HIV-1 Ψ: packaging signal of human immunodeficiency virus type 1
   8271..8609    +  CDS            HIV-1 gag (fragment): gag protein from human immunodeficiency virus 1; gag
   8784..9017    +  misc_feature   RRE: The Rev response element (RRE) of HIV-1 allows for Rev-dependent mRNA export from the nucleus to the cytoplasm.
   9394..9494    +  CDS            Rev (fragment): human immunodeficiency virus 1 (HIV-1) Rev protein; rev; enhances nuclear export of unspliced and incompletely spliced viral mRNAs
   9531..9648    +  misc_feature   cPPT/CTS: central polypurine tract and central termination sequence of HIV-1
   9685..9717    -  misc_feature   MCS (fragment): pBluescript multiple cloning site
   9761..9797    +  LTR            3' LTR (ΔU3) (fragment): self-inactivating 3' long terminal repeat (LTR) from Moloney murine leukemia virus
>Addgene plasmid #145274 | pHR-MCS-YFP-NLS | addgene full sequence | sequence record 311782 | Addgene NGS Result
GTAACGCCATTTTGCAAGGCATGGAAAAATACCAAACCAAGAATAGAGAAGTTCAGATCAAGGGCGGGTA
CATGAAAATAGCTAACGTTGGGCCAAACAGGATATCTGCGGTGAGCAGTTTCGGCCCCGGCCCGGGGCCA
AGAACAGATGGTCACCGCAGTTTCGGCCCCGGCCCGAGGCCAAGAACAGATGGTCCCCAGATATGGCCCA
ACCCTCAGCAGTTTCTTAAGACCCATCAGATGTTTCCAGGCTCCCCCAAGGACCTGAAATGACCCTGCGC
CTTATTTGAATTAACCAATCAGCCTGCTTCTCGCTTCTGTTCGCGCGCTTCTGCTTCCCGAGCTCTATAA
AAGAGCTCACAACCCCTCACTCGGCGCGCCAGTCCTCCGACAGACTGAGTCGCCCGGGAAGAGAGGCCAC
TAGTCGCGACCACGCGCCGGCGGGACGAGACGCGATCGCGGACGGCAACGTACGGGTTCTGGCTCGTCGG
TTCCCATATGGTGAGCAAGGGCGAGGAGCTGTTCACCGGGGTGGTGCCCATCCTGGTCGAGCTGGACGGC
GACGTAAACGGCCACAAGTTCAGCGTGTCCGGCGAGGGCGAGGGCGATGCCACCTACGGCAAGCTGACCC
TGAAGTTCATCTGCACCACCGGCAAGCTGCCCGTGCCCTGGCCCACCCTCGTGACCACCTTCGGCTACGG
CCTGATGTGCTTCGCCCGCTACCCCGACCACATGAAGCAGCACGACTTCTTCAAGTCCGCCATGCCCGAA
GGCTACGTCCAGGAGCGCACCATCTTCTTCAAGGACGACGGCAACTACAAGACCCGCGCCGAGGTGAAGT
TCGAGGGCGACACCCTGGTGAACCGCATCGAGCTGAAGGGCATCGACTTCAAGGAGGACGGCAACATCCT
GGGGCACAAGCTGGAGTACAACTACAACAGCCACAACGTCTATATCATGGCCGACAAGCAGAAGAACGGC
ATCAAGGTGAACTTCAAGATCCGCCACAACATCGAGGACGGCAGCGTGCAGCTCGCCGACCACTACCAGC
AGAACACCCCCATCGGCGACGGCCCCGTGCTGCTGCCCGACAACCACTACCTGAGCTACCAGTCCAAGCT
GAGCAAAGACCCCAACGAGAAGCGCGATCACATGGTCCTGCTGGAGTTCGTGACCGCCGCCGGGATCACT
CTCGGCATGGACGAGCTGTACAAGGGAGGCGGTCCAAAAAAGAAGAGAAAGGTATGAGCGGCCGCAACTC
CCACCTGCAACATGCGTGACTGACTGAGGCCGCGACTCTAGAGTCGACCTGCAGGCATGCAAGCTTGATA
TCAAGCTTATCGATAATCAACCTCTGGATTACAAAATTTGTGAAAGATTGACTGGTATTCTTAACTATGT
TGCTCCTTTTACGCTATGTGGATACGCTGCTTTAATGCCTTTGTATCATGCTATTGCTTCCCGTATGGCT
TTCATTTTCTCCTCCTTGTATAAATCCTGGTTGCTGTCTCTTTATGAGGAGTTGTGGCCCGTTGTCAGGC
AACGTGGCGTGGTGTGCACTGTGTTTGCTGACGCAACCCCCACTGGTTGGGGCATTGCCACCACCTGTCA
GCTCCTTTCCGGGACTTTCGCTTTCCCCCTCCCTATTGCCACGGCGGAACTCATCGCCGCCTGCCTTGCC
CGCTGCTGGACAGGGGCTCGGCTGTTGGGCACTGACAATTCCGTGGTGTTGTCGGGGAAATCATCGTCCT
TTCCTTGGCTGCTCGCCTGTGTTGCCACCTGGATTCTGCGCGGGACGTCCTTCTGCTACGTCCCTTCGGC
CCTCAATCCAGCGGACCTTCCTTCCCGCGGCCTGCTGCCGGCTCTGCGGCCTCTTCCGCGTCTTCGCCTT
CGCCCTCAGACGAGTCGGATCTCCCTTTGGGCCGCCTCCCCGCATCGATACCGTCGACCTCGAGGGAATT
AATTCGAGCTCGGTACCTTTAAGACCAATGACTTACAAGGCAGCTGTAGATCTTAGCCACTTTTTAAAAG
AAAAGGGGGGACTGGAAGGGCTAATTCACTCCCAACGAAGACAAGATCTGCTTTTTGCTTGTACTGGGTC
TCTCTGGTTAGACCAGATCTGAGCCTGGGAGCTCTCTGGCTAACTAGGGAACCCACTGCTTAAGCCTCAA
TAAAGCTTGCCTTGAGTGCTTCAAGTAGTGTGTGCCCGTCTGTTGTGTGACTCTGGTAACTAGAGATCCC
TCAGACCCTTTTAGTCAGTGTGGAAAATCTCTAGCAGCATCTAGAATTAATTCCGTGTATTCTATAGTGT
CACCTAAATCGTATGTGTATGATACATAAGGTTATGTATTAATTGTAGCCGCGTTCTAACGACAATATGT
ACAAGCCTAATTGTGTAGCATCTGGCTTACTGAAGCAGACCCTATCATCTCTCTCGTAAACTGCCGTCAG
AGTCGGTTTGGTTGGACGAACCTTCTGAGTTTCTGGTAACGCCGTCCCGCACCCGGAAATGGTCAGCGAA
CCAATCAGCAGGGTCATCGCTAGCCAGATCCTCTACGCCGGACGCATCGTGGCCGGCATCACCGGCGCCA
CAGGTGCGGTTGCTGGCGCCTATATCGCCGACATCACCGATGGGGAAGATCGGGCTCGCCACTTCGGGCT
CATGAGCGCTTGTTTCGGCGTGGGTATGGTGGCAGGCCCCGTGGCCGGGGGACTGTTGGGCGCCATCTCC
TTGCATGCACCATTCCTTGCGGCGGCGGTGCTCAACGGCCTCAACCTACTACTGGGCTGCTTCCTAATGC
AGGAGTCGCATAAGGGAGAGCGTCGAATGGTGCACTCTCAGTACAATCTGCTCTGATGCCGCATAGTTAA
GCCAGCCCCGACACCCGCCAACACCCGCTGACGCGCCCTGACGGGCTTGTCTGCTCCCGGCATCCGCTTA
CAGACAAGCTGTGACCGTCTCCGGGAGCTGCATGTGTCAGAGGTTTTCACCGTCATCACCGAAACGCGCG
AGACGAAAGGGCCTCGTGATACGCCTATTTTTATAGGTTAATGTCATGATAATAATGGTTTCTTAGACGT
CAGGTGGCACTTTTCGGGGAAATGTGCGCGGAACCCCTATTTGTTTATTTTTCTAAATACATTCAAATAT
GTATCCGCTCATGAGACAATAACCCTGATAAATGCTTCAATAATATTGAAAAAGGAAGAGTATGAGTATT
CAACATTTCCGTGTCGCCCTTATTCCCTTTTTTGCGGCATTTTGCCTTCCTGTTTTTGCTCACCCAGAAA
CGCTGGTGAAAGTAAAAGATGCTGAAGATCAGTTGGGTGCACGAGTGGGTTACATCGAACTGGATCTCAA
CAGCGGTAAGATCCTTGAGAGTTTTCGCCCCGAAGAACGTTTTCCAATGATGAGCACTTTTAAAGTTCTG
CTATGTGGCGCGGTATTATCCCGTATTGACGCCGGGCAAGAGCAACTCGGTCGCCGCATACACTATTCTC
AGAATGACTTGGTTGAGTACTCACCAGTCACAGAAAAGCATCTTACGGATGGCATGACAGTAAGAGAATT
ATGCAGTGCTGCCATAACCATGAGTGATAACACTGCGGCCAACTTACTTCTGACAACGATCGGAGGACCG
AAGGAGCTAACCGCTTTTTTGCACAACATGGGGGATCATGTAACTCGCCTTGATCGTTGGGAACCGGAGC
TGAATGAAGCCATACCAAACGACGAGCGTGACACCACGATGCCTGTAGCAATGGCAACAACGTTGCGCAA
ACTATTAACTGGCGAACTACTTACTCTAGCTTCCCGGCAACAATTAATAGACTGGATGGAGGCGGATAAA
GTTGCAGGAACACTTCTGCGCTCGGCCCTTCCGGCTGGCTGGTTTATTGCTGATAAATCTGGAGCCGGTG
AGCGTGGGTCTCGCGGTATCATTGCAGCACTGGGGCCAGATGGTAAGCCCTCCCGTATCGTAGTTATCTA
CACGACGGGGAGTCAGGCAACTATGGATGAACGAAATAGACAGATCGCTGAGATAGGTGCCTCACTGATT
AAGCATTGGTAACTGTCAGACCAAGTTTACTCATATATACTTTAGATTGATTTAAAACTTCATTTTTAAT
TTAAAAGGATCTAGGTGAAGATCCTTTTTGATAATCTCATGACCAAAATCCCTTAACGTGAGTTTTCGTT
CCACTGAGCGTCAGACCCCGTAGAAAAGATCAAAGGATCTTCTTGAGATCCTTTTTTTCTGCGCGTAATC
TGCTGCTTGCAAACAAAAAAACCACCGCTACCAGCGGTGGTTTGTTTGCCGGATCAAGAGCTACCAACTC
TTTTTCCGAAGGTAACTGGCTTCAGCAGAGCGCAGATACCAAATACTGTTCTTCTAGTGTAGCCGTAGTT
AGGCCACCACTTCAAGAACTCTGTAGCACCGCCTACATACCTCGCTCTGCTAATCCTGTTACCAGTGGCT
GCTGCCAGTGGCGATAAGTCGTGTCTTACCGGGTTGGACTCAAGACGATAGTTACCGGATAAGGCGCAGC
GGTCGGGCTGAACGGGGGGTTCGTGCACACAGCCCAGCTTGGAGCGAACGACCTACACCGAACTGAGATA
CCTACAGCGTGAGCTATGAGAAAGCGCCACGCTTCCCGAAGGGAGAAAGGCGGACAGGTATCCGGTAAGC
GGCAGGGTCGGAACAGGAGAGCGCACGAGGGAGCTTCCAGGGGGAAACGCCTGGTATCTTTATAGTCCTG
TCGGGTTTCGCCACCTCTGACTTGAGCGTCGATTTTTGTGATGCTCGTCAGGGGGGCGGAGCCTATGGAA
AAACGCCAGCAACGCGGCCTTTTTACGGTTCCTGGCCTTTTGCTGGCCTTTTGCTCACATGTTCTTTCCT
GCGTTATCCCCTGATTCTGTGGATAACCGTATTACCGCCTTTGAGTGAGCTGATACCGCTCGCCGCAGCC
GAACGACCGAGCGCAGCGAGTCAGTGAGCGAGGAAGCGGAAGAGCGCCCAATACGCAAACCGCCTCTCCC
CGCGCGTTGGCCGATTCATTAATGCAGCTGTGGAATGTGTGTCAGTTAGGGTGTGGAAAGTCCCCAGGCT
CCCCAGCAGGCAGAAGTATGCAAAGCATGCATCTCAATTAGTCAGCAACCAGGTGTGGAAAGTCCCCAGG
CTCCCCAGCAGGCAGAAGTATGCAAAGCATGCATCTCAATTAGTCAGCAACCATAGTCCCGCCCCTAACT
CCGCCCATCCCGCCCCTAACTCCGCCCAGTTCCGCCCATTCTCCGCCCCATGGCTGACTAATTTTTTTTA
TTTATGCAGAGGCCGAGGCCGCCTCGGCCTCTGAGCTATTCCAGAAGTAGTGAGGAGGCTTTTTTGGAGG
CCTAGGCTTTTGCAAAAAGCTTGGACACAAGACAGGCTTGCGAGATATGTTTGAGAATACCACTTTATCC
CGCGTCAGGGAGAGGCAGTGCGTAAAAAGACGCGGACTCATGTGAAATACTGGTTTTTAGTGCGCCAGAT
CTCTATAATCTCGCGCAACCTATTTTCCCCTCGAACACTTTTTAAGCCGTAGATAAACAGGCTGGGACAC
TTCACATGAGCGAAAAATACATCGTCACCTGGGACATGTTGCAGATCCATGCACGTAAACTCGCAAGCCG
ACTGATGCCTTCTGAACAATGGAAAGGCATTATTGCCGTAAGCCGTGGCGGTCTGTACCGGGTGCGTTAC
TGGCGCGTGAACTGGGTATTCGTCATGTCGATACCGTTTGTATTTCCAGCTACGATCACGACAACCAGCG
CGAGCTTAAAGTGCTGAAACGCGCAGAAGGCGATGGCGAAGGCTTCATCGTTATTGATGACCTGGTGGAT
ACCGGTGGTACTGCGGTTGCGATTCGTGAAATGTATCCAAAAGCGCACTTTGTCACCATCTTCGCAAAAC
CGGCTGGTCGTCCGCTGGTTGATGACTATGTTGTTGATATCCCGCAAGATACCTGGATTGAACAGCCGTG
GGATATGGGCGTCGTATTCGTCCCGCCAATCTCCGGTCGCTAATCTTTTCAACGCCTGGCACTGCCGGGC
GTTGTTCTTTTTAACTTCAGGCGGGTTACAATAGTTTCCAGTAAGTATTCTGGAGGCTGCATCCATGACA
CAGGCAAACCTGAGCGAAACCCTGTTCAAACCCCGCTTTAAACATCCTGAAACCTCGACGCTAGTCCGCC
GCTTTAATCACGGCGCACAACCGCCTGTGCAGTCGGCCCTTGATGGTAAAACCATCCCTCACTGGTATCG
CATGATTAACCGTCTGATGTGGATCTGGCGCGGCATTGACCCACGCGAAATCCTCGACGTCCAGGCACGT
ATTGTGATGAGCGATGCCGAACGTACCGACGATGATTTATACGATACGGTGATTGGCTACCGTGGCGGCA
ACTGGATTTATGAGTGGGCCCCGGATCTTTGTGAAGGAACCTTACTTCTGTGGTGTGACATAATTGGACA
AACTACCTACAGAGATTTAAAGCTCTAAGGTAAATATAAAATTTTTAAGTGTATAATGTGTTAAACTACT
GATTCTAATTGTTTGTGTATTTTAGATTCCAACCTATGGAACTGATGAATGGGAGCAGTGGTGGAATGCC
TTTAATGAGGAAAACCTGTTTTGCTCAGAAGAAATGCCATCTAGTGATGATGAGGCTACTGCTGACTCTC
AACATTCTACTCCTCCAAAAAAGAAGAGAAAGGTAGAAGACCCCAAGGACTTTCCTTCAGAATTGCTAAG
TTTTTTGAGTCATGCTGTGTTTAGTAATAGAACTCTTGCTTGCTTTGCTATTTACACCACAAAGGAAAAA
GCTGCACTGCTATACAAGAAAATTATGGAAAAATATTCTGTAACCTTTATAAGTAGGCATAACAGTTATA
ATCATAACATACTGTTTTTTCTTACTCCACACAGGCATAGAGTGTCTGCTATTAATAACTATGCTCAAAA
ATTGTGTACCTTTAGCTTTTTAATTTGTAAAGGGGTTAATAAGGAATATTTGATGTATAGTGCCTTGACT
AGAGATCATAATCAGCCATACCACATTTGTAGAGGTTTTACTTGCTTTAAAAAACCTCCCACACCTCCCC
CTGAACCTGAAACATAAAATGAATGCAATTGTTGTTGTTAACTTGTTTATTGCAGCTTATAATGGTTACA
AATAAAGCAATAGCATCACAAATTTCACAAATAAAGCATTTTTTTCACTGCATTCTAGTTGTGGTTTGTC
CAAACTCATCAATGTATCTTATCATGTCTGGATCAACTGGATAACTCAAGCTAACCAAAATCATCCCAAA
CTTCCCACCCCATACCCTATTACCACTGCCAATTACCTGTGGTTTCATTTACTCTAAACCTGTGATTCCT
CTGAATTATTTTCATTTTAAAGAAATTGTATTTGTTAAATATGTACTACAAACTTAGTAGTTGGAAGGGC
TAATTCACTCCCAAAGAAGACAAGATATCCTTGATCTGTGGATCTACCACACACAAGGCTACTTCCCTGA
TTAGCAGAACTACACACCAGGGCCAGGGGTCAGATATCCACTGACCTTTGGATGGTGCTACAAGCTAGTA
CCAGTTGAGCCAGATAAGGTAGAAGAGGCCAATAAAGGAGAGAACACCAGCTTGTTACACCCTGTGAGCC
TGCATGGGATGGATGACCCGGAGAGAGAAGTGTTAGAGTGGAGGTTTGACAGCCGCCTAGCATTTCATCA
CGTGGCCCGAGAGCTGCATCCGGAGTACTTCAAGAACTGCTGATATCGAGCTTGCTACAAGGGACTTTCC
GCTGGGGACTTTCCAGGGAGGCGTGGCCTGGGCGGGACTGGGGAGTGGCGAGCCCTCAGATCCTGCATAT
AAGCAGCTGCTTTTTGCCTGTACTGGGTCTCTCTGGTTAGACCAGATCTGAGCCTGGGAGCTCTCTGGCT
AACTAGGGAACCCACTGCTTAAGCCTCAATAAAGCTTGCCTTGAGTGCTTCAAGTAGTGTGTGCCCGTCT
GTTGTGTGACTCTGGTAACTAGAGATCCCTCAGACCCTTTTAGTCAGTGTGGAAAATCTCTAGCAGTGGC
GCCCGAACAGGGACTTGAAAGCGAAAGGGAAACCAGAGGAGCTCTCTCGACGCAGGACTCGGCTTGCTGA
AGCGCGCACGGCAAGAGGCGAGGGGCGGCGACTGGTGAGTACGCCAAAAATTTTGACTAGCGGAGGCTAG
AAGGAGAGAGATGGGTGCGAGAGCGTCAGTATTAAGCGGGGGAGAATTAGATCGCGATGGGAAAAAATTC
GGTTAAGGCCAGGGGGAAAGAAAAAATATAAATTAAAACATATAGTATGGGCAAGCAGGGAGCTAGAACG
ATTCGCAGTTAATCCTGGCCTGTTAGAAACATCAGAAGGCTGTAGACAAATACTGGGACAGCTACAACCA
TCCCTTCAGACAGGATCAGAAGAACTTAGATCATTATATAATACAGTAGCAACCCTCTATTGTGTGCATC
AAAGGATAGAGATAAAAGACACCAAGGAAGCTTTAGACAAGATAGAGGAAGAGCAAAACAAAAGTAAGAC
CACCGCACAGCAAGCGGCCGGCCGCTGATCTTCAGACCTGGAGGAGGAGATATGAGGGACAATTGGAGAA
GTGAATTATATAAATATAAAGTAGTAAAAATTGAACCATTAGGAGTAGCACCCACCAAGGCAAAGAGAAG
AGTGGTGCAGAGAGAAAAAAGAGCAGTGGGAATAGGAGCTTTGTTCCTTGGGTTCTTGGGAGCAGCAGGA
AGCACTATGGGCGCAGCGTCAATGACGCTGACGGTACAGGCCAGACAATTATTGTCTGGTATAGTGCAGC
AGCAGAACAATTTGCTGAGGGCTATTGAGGCGCAACAGCATCTGTTGCAACTCACAGTCTGGGGCATCAA
GCAGCTCCAGGCAAGAATCCTGGCTGTGGAAAGATACCTAAAGGATCAACAGCTCCTGGGGATTTGGGGT
TGCTCTGGAAAACTCATTTGCACCACTGCTGTGCCTTGGAATGCTAGTTGGAGTAATAAATCTCTGGAAC
AGATTTGGAATCACACGACCTGGATGGAGTGGGACAGAGAAATTAACAATTACACAAGCTTAATACACTC
CTTAATTGAAGAATCGCAAAACCAGCAAGAAAAGAATGAACAAGAATTATTGGAATTAGATAAATGGGCA
AGTTTGTGGAATTGGTTTAACATAACAAATTGGCTGTGGTATATAAAATTATTCATAATGATAGTAGGAG
GCTTGGTAGGTTTAAGAATAGTTTTTGCTGTACTTTCTATAGTGAATAGAGTTAGGCAGGGATATTCACC
ATTATCGTTTCAGACCCACCTCCCAACCCCGAGGGGACCCGACAGGCCCGAAGGAATAGAAGAAGAAGGT
GGAGAGAGAGACAGAGACAGATCCATTCGATTAGTGAACGGATCTCGACGGTATCGCCAAATGGCAGTAT
TCATCCACAATTTTAAAAGAAAAGGGGGGATTGGGGGGTACAGTGCAGGGGAAAGAATAGTAGACATAAT
AGCAACAGACATACAAACTAAAGAATTACAAAAACAAATTACAAAAATTCAAAATTTTCGGGTTTATTAC
AGGGACAGCAGAGATCCAGTTTGGATCGATAAGCTTGATATCGAATTCCTGCAGCCCCGATAAAATAAAA
GATTTTATTTAGTCTCCAGAAAAAGGGGGGAATGAAAGACCCCACCTGTAGGTTTGGCAAGCTAGCTGCA
